>Addgene plasmid #84250 | pSLQ2806-2 pHR: U6-Sasgv2TRE3G CMV-mCherry | depositor full sequence | sequence record 161084 | pSLQ2806-2 pHR: U6-Sasgv2TRE3G CMV-mCherry sequence 7642 bps
GCTTAAGCGGTCGACGGATCGGGAGATCTCCCGATCCCCTATGGTGCACTCTCAGTACAATCTGCTCTGA
TGCCGCATAGTTAAGCCAGTATCTGCTCCCTGCTTGTGTGTTGGAGGTCGCTGAGTAGTGCGCGAGCAAA
ATTTAAGCTACAACAAGGCAAGGCTTGACCGACAATTGCATGAAGAATCTGCTTAGGGTTAGGCGTTTTG
CGCTGCTTCGCGATGTACGGGCCAGATATACGCGTTGACATTGATTATTGACTAGTTATTAATAGTAATC
AATTACGGGGTCATTAGTTCATAGCCCATATATGGAGTTCCGCGTTACATAACTTACGGTAAATGGCCCG
CCTGGCTGACCGCCCAACGACCCCCGCCCATTGACGTCAATAATGACGTATGTTCCCATAGTAACGCCAA
TAGGGACTTTCCATTGACGTCAATGGGTGGAGTATTTACGGTAAACTGCCCACTTGGCAGTACATCAAGT
GTATCATATGCCAAGTACGCCCCCTATTGACGTCAATGACGGTAAATGGCCCGCCTGGCATTATGCCCAG
TACATGACCTTATGGGACTTTCCTACTTGGCAGTACATCTACGTATTAGTCATCGCTATTACCATGGTGA
TGCGGTTTTGGCAGTACATCAATGGGCGTGGATAGCGGTTTGACTCACGGGGATTTCCAAGTCTCCACCC
CATTGACGTCAATGGGAGTTTGTTTTGGCACCAAAATCAACGGGACTTTCCAAAATGTCGTAACAACTCC
GCCCCATTGACGCAAATGGGCGGTAGGCGTGTACGGTGGGAGGTCTATATAAGCAGCGCGTTTTGCCTGT
ACTGGGTCTCTCTGGTTAGACCAGATCTGAGCCTGGGAGCTCTCTGGCTAACTAGGGAACCCACTGCTTA
AGCCTCAATAAAGCTTGCCTTGAGTGCTTCAAGTAGTGTGTGCCCGTCTGTTGTGTGACTCTGGTAACTA
GAGATCCCTCAGACCCTTTTAGTCAGTGTGGAAAATCTCTAGCAGTGGCGCCCGAACAGGGACTTGAAAG
CGAAAGGGAAACCAGAGGAGCTCTCTCGACGCAGGACTCGGCTTGCTGAAGCGCGCACGGCAAGAGGCGA
GGGGCGGCGACTGGTGAGTACGCCAAAAATTTTGACTAGCGGAGGCTAGAAGGAGAGAGATGGGTGCGAG
AGCGTCAGTATTAAGCGGGGGAGAATTAGATCGCGATGGGAAAAAATTCGGTTAAGGCCAGGGGGAAAGA
AAAAATATAAATTAAAACATATAGTATGGGCAAGCAGGGAGCTAGAACGATTCGCAGTTAATCCTGGCCT
GTTAGAAACATCAGAAGGCTGTAGACAAATACTGGGACAGCTACAACCATCCCTTCAGACAGGATCAGAA
GAACTTAGATCATTATATAATACAGTAGCAACCCTCTATTGTGTGCATCAAAGGATAGAGATAAAAGACA
CCAAGGAAGCTTTAGACAAGATAGAGGAAGAGCAAAACAAAAGTAAGACCACCGCACAGCAAGCGGCCGG
CCGCGCTGATCTTCAGACCTGGAGGAGGAGATATGAGGGACAATTGGAGAAGTGAATTATATAAATATAA
AGTAGTAAAAATTGAACCATTAGGAGTAGCACCCACCAAGGCAAAGAGAAGAGTGGTGCAGAGAGAAAAA
AGAGCAGTGGGAATAGGAGCTTTGTTCCTTGGGTTCTTGGGAGCAGCAGGAAGCACTATGGGCGCAGCGT
CAATGACGCTGACGGTACAGGCCAGACAATTATTGTCTGGTATAGTGCAGCAGCAGAACAATTTGCTGAG
GGCTATTGAGGCGCAACAGCATCTGTTGCAACTCACAGTCTGGGGCATCAAGCAGCTCCAGGCAAGAATC
CTGGCTGTGGAAAGATACCTAAAGGATCAACAGCTCCTGGGGATTTGGGGTTGCTCTGGAAAACTCATTT
GCACCACTGCTGTGCCTTGGAATGCTAGTTGGAGTAATAAATCTCTGGAACAGATTTGGAATCACACGAC
CTGGATGGAGTGGGACAGAGAAATTAACAATTACACAAGCTTAATACACTCCTTAATTGAAGAATCGCAA
AACCAGCAAGAAAAGAATGAACAAGAATTATTGGAATTAGATAAATGGGCAAGTTTGTGGAATTGGTTTA
ACATAACAAATTGGCTGTGGTATATAAAATTATTCATAATGATAGTAGGAGGCTTGGTAGGTTTAAGAAT
AGTTTTTGCTGTACTTTCTATAGTGAATAGAGTTAGGCAGGGATATTCACCATTATCGTTTCAGACCCAC
CTCCCAACCCCGAGGGGACCCGACAGGCCCGAAGGAATAGAAGAAGAAGGTGGAGAGAGAGACAGAGACA
GATCCATTCGATTAGTGAACGGATCGGCACTGCGTGCGCCAATTCTGCAGACAAATGGCAGTATTCATCC
ACAATTTTAAAAGAAAAGGGGGGATTGGGGGGTACAGTGCAGGGGAAAGAATAGTAGACATAATAGCAAC
AGACATACAAACTAAAGAATTACAAAAACAAATTACAAAAATTCAAAATTTTCGGGTTTATTACAGGGAC
AGCAGAGATCCAGTTTGGTTAGTACCGGGCCCGCTCTAGAGATCCGACGCGCCATCTCTAGGCCCGCGCC
GGCCCCCTCGCACGGACTTGTGGGAGAAGCTCGGCTACTCCCCTGCCCCGGTTAATTTGCATATAATATT
TCCTAGTAACTATAGAGGCTTAATGTGCGATAAAAGACAGATAATCTGTTCTTTTTAATACTAGCTACAT
TTTACATGATAGGCTTGGATTTCTATAACTTCGTATAGCATACATTATACGAAGTTATAAACAGCACAAA
AGGAAACTCACCCTAACTGTAAAGTAATTGTGTGTTTTGAGACTATAAGTATCCCTTGGAGAACCACCTT
GTTGGTTACTCCCTATCAGTGATAGTTATAGTACTCTGGAAACAGAATCTACTATAACAAGGCAAAATGC
CGTGTTTATCTCGTCAACTTGTTGGCGAGATTTTTTTCTCGAGTACTAGGATCCATTAGGCGGCCGCGTG
GATAACCGTATTACCGCCATGCATTAGTTATTAATAGTAATCAATTACGGGGTCATTAGTTCATAGCCCA
TATATGGAGTTCCGCGTTACATAACTTACGGTAAATGGCCCGCCTGGCTGACCGCCCAACGACCCCCGCC
CATTGACGTCAATAATGACGTATGTTCCCATAGTAACGCCAATAGGGACTTTCCATTGACGTCAATGGGT
GGAGTATTTACGGTAAACTGCCCACTTGGCAGTACATCAAGTGTATCATATGCCAAGTACGCCCCCTATT
GACGTCAATGACGGTAAATGGCCCGCCTGGCATTATGCCCAGTACATGACCTTATGGGACTTTCCTACTT
GGCAGTACATCTACGTATTAGTCATCGCTATTACCATGGTGATGCGGTTTTGGCAGTACATCAATGGGCG
TGGATAGCGGTTTGACTCACGGGGATTTCCAAGTCTCCACCCCATTGACGTCAATGGGAGTTTGTTTTGG
CACCAAAATCAACGGGACTTTCCAAAATGTCGTAACAACTCCGCCCCATTGACGCAAATGGGCGGTAGGC
GTGTACGGTGGGAGGTCTATATAAGCAGAGCTGGTTTAGTGAACCGTCAGATCCGCTAGCCCACCATGCC
CGGGGTGAGCAAGGGCGAGGAGGATAACATGGCCATCATCAAGGAGTTCATGCGCTTCAAGGTGCACATG
GAGGGCTCCGTGAACGGCCACGAGTTCGAGATCGAGGGCGAGGGCGAGGGCCGCCCCTACGAGGGCACCC
AGACCGCCAAGCTGAAGGTGACCAAGGGTGGCCCCCTGCCCTTCGCCTGGGACATCCTGTCCCCTCAGTT
CATGTACGGCTCCAAGGCCTACGTGAAGCACCCCGCCGACATCCCCGACTACTTGAAGCTGTCCTTCCCC
GAGGGCTTCAAGTGGGAGCGCGTGATGAACTTCGAGGACGGCGGCGTGGTGACCGTGACCCAGGACTCCT
CCCTGCAGGACGGCGAGTTCATCTACAAGGTGAAGCTGCGCGGCACCAACTTCCCCTCCGACGGCCCCGT
AATGCAGAAGAAGACCATGGGCTGGGAGGCCTCCTCCGAGCGGATGTACCCCGAGGACGGCGCCCTGAAG
GGCGAGATCAAGCAGAGGCTGAAGCTGAAGGACGGCGGCCACTACGACGCTGAGGTCAAGACCACCTACA
AGGCCAAGAAGCCCGTGCAGCTGCCCGGCGCCTACAACGTCAACATCAAGTTGGACATCACCTCCCACAA
CGAGGACTACACCATCGTGGAACAGTACGAACGCGCCGAGGGCCGCCACTCCACCGGCGGCATGGACGAG
CTGTACAAGTAAGAATTCGTCGAGGGACCTAATAACTTCGTATAGCATACATTATACGAAGTTATACATG
TTTAAGGGTTCCGGTTCCACTAGGTACAATTCGATATCAAGCTTATCGATAATCAACCTCTGGATTACAA
AATTTGTGAAAGATTGACTGGTATTCTTAACTATGTTGCTCCTTTTACGCTATGTGGATACGCTGCTTTA
ATGCCTTTGTATCATGCTATTGCTTCCCGTATGGCTTTCATTTTCTCCTCCTTGTATAAATCCTGGTTGC
TGTCTCTTTATGAGGAGTTGTGGCCCGTTGTCAGGCAACGTGGCGTGGTGTGCACTGTGTTTGCTGACGC
AACCCCCACTGGTTGGGGCATTGCCACCACCTGTCAGCTCCTTTCCGGGACTTTCGCTTTCCCCCTCCCT
ATTGCCACGGCGGAACTCATCGCCGCCTGCCTTGCCCGCTGCTGGACAGGGGCTCGGCTGTTGGGCACTG
ACAATTCCGTGGTGTTGTCGGGGAAATCATCGTCCTTTCCTTGGCTGCTCGCCTGTGTTGCCACCTGGAT
TCTGCGCGGGACGTCCTTCTGCTACGTCCCTTCGGCCCTCAATCCAGCGGACCTTCCTTCCCGCGGCCTG
CTGCCGGCTCTGCGGCCTCTTCCGCGTCTTCGCCTTCGCCCTCAGACGAGTCGGATCTCCCTTTGGGCCG
CCTCCCCGCATCGATACCGTCGACCTCGATCGAGACCTAGAAAAACATGGAGCAATCACAAGTAGCAATA
CAGCAGCTACCAATGCTGATTGTGCCTGGCTAGAAGCACAAGAGGAGGAGGAGGTGGGTTTTCCAGTCAC
ACCTCAGGTACCTTTAAGACCAATGACTTACAAGGCAGCTGTAGATCTTAGCCACTTTTTAAAAGAAAAG
GGGGGACTGGAAGGGCTAATTCACTCCCAACGAAGACAAGATATCCTTGATCTGTGGATCTACCACACAC
AAGGCTACTTCCCTGATTGGCAGAACTACACACCAGGGCCAGGGATCAGATATCCACTGACCTTTGGATG
GTGCTACAAGCTAGTACCAGTTGAGCAAGAGAAGGTAGAAGAAGCCAATGAAGGAGAGAACACCCGCTTG
TTACACCCTGTGAGCCTGCATGGGATGGATGACCCGGAGAGAGAAGTATTAGAGTGGAGGTTTGACAGCC
GCCTAGCATTTCATCACATGGCCCGAGAGCTGCATCCGGACTGTACTGGGTCTCTCTGGTTAGACCAGAT
CTGAGCCTGGGAGCTCTCTGGCTAACTAGGGAACCCACTGCTTAAGCCTCAATAAAGCTTGCCTTGAGTG
CTTCAAGTAGTGTGTGCCCGTCTGTTGTGTGACTCTGGTAACTAGAGATCCCTCAGACCCTTTTAGTCAG
TGTGGAAAATCTCTAGCAGCATGTGAGCAAAAGGCCAGCAAAAGGCCAGGAACCGTAAAAAGGCCGCGTT
GCTGGCGTTTTTCCATAGGCTCCGCCCCCCTGACGAGCATCACAAAAATCGACGCTCAAGTCAGAGGTGG
CGAAACCCGACAGGACTATAAAGATACCAGGCGTTTCCCCCTGGAAGCTCCCTCGTGCGCTCTCCTGTTC
CGACCCTGCCGCTTACCGGATACCTGTCCGCCTTTCTCCCTTCGGGAAGCGTGGCGCTTTCTCATAGCTC
ACGCTGTAGGTATCTCAGTTCGGTGTAGGTCGTTCGCTCCAAGCTGGGCTGTGTGCACGAACCCCCCGTT
CAGCCCGACCGCTGCGCCTTATCCGGTAACTATCGTCTTGAGTCCAACCCGGTAAGACACGACTTATCGC
CACTGGCAGCAGCCACTGGTAACAGGATTAGCAGAGCGAGGTATGTAGGCGGTGCTACAGAGTTCTTGAA
GTGGTGGCCTAACTACGGCTACACTAGAAGAACAGTATTTGGTATCTGCGCTCTGCTGAAGCCAGTTACC
TTCGGAAAAAGAGTTGGTAGCTCTTGATCCGGCAAACAAACCACCGCTGGTAGCGGTGGTTTTTTTGTTT
GCAAGCAGCAGATTACGCGCAGAAAAAAAGGATCTCAAGAAGATCCTTTGATCTTTTCTACGGGGTCTGA
CGCTCAGTGGAACGAAAACTCACGTTAAGGGATTTTGGTCATGAGATTATCAAAAAGGATCTTCACCTAG
ATCCTTTTAAATTAAAAATGAAGTTTTAAATCAATCTAAAGTATATATGAGTAAACTTGGTCTGACAGTT
ACCAATGCTTAATCAGTGAGGCACCTATCTCAGCGATCTGTCTATTTCGTTCATCCATAGTTGCCTGACT
CCCCGTCGTGTAGATAACTACGATACGGGAGGGCTTACCATCTGGCCCCAGTGCTGCAATGATACCGCGA
GACCCACGCTCACCGGCTCCAGATTTATCAGCAATAAACCAGCCAGCCGGAAGGGCCGAGCGCAGAAGTG
GTCCTGCAACTTTATCCGCCTCCATCCAGTCTATTAATTGTTGCCGGGAAGCTAGAGTAAGTAGTTCGCC
AGTTAATAGTTTGCGCAACGTTGTTGCCATTGCTACAGGCATCGTGGTGTCACGCTCGTCGTTTGGTATG
GCTTCATTCAGCTCCGGTTCCCAACGATCAAGGCGAGTTACATGATCCCCCATGTTGTGCAAAAAAGCGG
TTAGCTCCTTCGGTCCTCCGATCGTTGTCAGAAGTAAGTTGGCCGCAGTGTTATCACTCATGGTTATGGC
AGCACTGCATAATTCTCTTACTGTCATGCCATCCGTAAGATGCTTTTCTGTGACTGGTGAGTACTCAACC
AAGTCATTCTGAGAATAGTGTATGCGGCGACCGAGTTGCTCTTGCCCGGCGTCAATACGGGATAATACCG
CGCCACATAGCAGAACTTTAAAAGTGCTCATCATTGGAAAACGTTCTTCGGGGCGAAAACTCTCAAGGAT
CTTACCGCTGTTGAGATCCAGTTCGATGTAACCCACTCGTGCACCCAACTGATCTTCAGCATCTTTTACT
TTCACCAGCGTTTCTGGGTGAGCAAAAACAGGAAGGCAAAATGCCGCAAAAAAGGGAATAAGGGCGACAC
GGAAATGTTGAATACTCATACTCTTCCTTTTTCAATATTATTGAAGCATTTATCAGGGTTATTGTCTCAT
GAGCGGATACATATTTGAATGTATTTAGAAAAATAAACAAATAGGGGTTCCGCGCACATTTCCCCGAAAA
GTGCCACCTGAC
Features (pLannotate 1.2.2; 24 found; start..end, strand, type, name):
     40..92      -  misc_feature   bom (fragment): basis of mobility region from pBR322
    247..626     +  enhancer       CMV enhancer: human cytomegalovirus immediate early enhancer
    627..826     +  promoter       CMV promoter: human cytomegalovirus (CMV) immediate early promoter
    844..1024    +  LTR            5' LTR (truncated): truncated 5' long terminal repeat (LTR) from HIV-1
   1071..1196    +  misc_feature   HIV-1 Ψ: packaging signal of human immunodeficiency virus type 1
   1180..1518    +  CDS            HIV-1 gag (fragment): gag protein from human immunodeficiency virus 1; gag
   1695..1928    +  misc_feature   RRE: The Rev response element (RRE) of HIV-1 allows for Rev-dependent mRNA export from the nucleus to the cytoplasm.
   2305..2405    +  CDS            Rev (fragment): human immunodeficiency virus 1 (HIV-1) Rev protein; rev; enhances nuclear export of unspliced and incompletely spliced viral mRNAs
   2455..2572    +  misc_feature   cPPT/CTS: central polypurine tract and central termination sequence of HIV-1
   2825..2858    +  protein_bind   loxP: Cre-mediated recombination occurs in the 8-bp core sequence (GCATACAT). Cre recombinase
   2946..2965    +  promoter       tight TRE promoter (fragment): Tet-responsive promoter PTight, consisting of seven tet operator sequences followed by the minimal CMV promoter
   2969..3040    +  misc_RNA       Sa gRNA scaffold (fragment): guide RNA scaffold for the Staphylococcus aureus CRISPR/Cas9 system
   3165..3468    +  enhancer       CMV enhancer: human cytomegalovirus immediate early enhancer
   3469..3672    +  promoter       CMV promoter: human cytomegalovirus (CMV) immediate early promoter
   3714..4421    +  CDS            mCherry: monomeric derivative of DsRed fluorescent protein (Shaner et al., 2004) mammalian codon-optimized
   4442..4475    +  protein_bind   loxP: Cre-mediated recombination occurs in the 8-bp core sequence (GCATACAT). Cre recombinase
   4508..4531    +  misc_feature   MCS (fragment): pBluescript multiple cloning site
   4531..5119    +  misc_feature   WPRE: woodchuck hepatitis virus posttranscriptional regulatory element
   5120..5139    +  misc_feature   MCS (fragment): pBluescript multiple cloning site
   5141..5641    +  CDS            nef (fragment): NEF_HV1LA - Experimental evidence at protein level: Swiss-Prot protein existence level 1. Extracellular Nef protein targets CD4(+) T-lymphocytes for apoptosis by interacting with CXCR4 surface receptors. From Human immunodeficiency virus type 1 group M subtype B (isolate Lai) (HIV-1).
   5648..5828    +  LTR            5' LTR (truncated): truncated 5' long terminal repeat (LTR) from HIV-1
   5890..6478    -  rep_origin     ori: high-copy-number ColE1/pMB1/pBR322/pUC origin of replication
   6649..7509    -  CDS            AmpR: β-lactamase; bla; confers resistance to ampicillin, carbenicillin, and related antibiotics
   7510..7614    -  promoter       AmpR promoter: bla
