[The description below was written by a language model from this plasmid's Addgene catalogue record and pLannotate feature annotations shown in this document.]
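Description:
pSLQ2806-2 pHR: U6-Sasgv2TRE3G CMV-mCherry is a 7.6 kb lentiviral transfer plasmid built on the pHR backbone for delivering a Staphylococcus aureus-type CRISPR guide RNA into mammalian cells. It is maintained in E. coli through a high-copy ColE1/pUC origin and an ampicillin resistance gene (β-lactamase with its own promoter). The viral portion follows the usual HIV-1-derived layout. An upstream CMV enhancer/promoter is fused to a truncated 5' LTR to drive genomic RNA production in packaging cells. This is followed by the Ψ packaging signal with a partial gag sequence, the Rev response element for Rev-dependent nuclear export, and the cPPT/CTS. A WPRE, which enhances transcript expression, sits ahead of a nef fragment and the second truncated LTR.

The payload consists of two expression units. According to the catalogue entry, a mouse U6 promoter (not picked up in the automated feature table) drives the sgRNA. This sgRNA combines a 20-nt spacer against the TRE3G Tet-responsive promoter, which the annotation software registers as a short "tight TRE promoter" fragment, with an optimized version of the Sa gRNA scaffold. The guide is cloned between BstXI and XhoI sites that remain intact. Downstream, a CMV enhancer/promoter expresses mCherry, so transfected or transduced cells can be identified by red fluorescence. Two same-orientation loxP sites flank a region spanning the spacer, scaffold and mCherry cassette, which in principle would allow Cre-mediated excision, although the record does not comment on this. The plasmid supplies no Cas9. It is meant to be paired with an S. aureus dCas9 regulator to target a TRE3G-driven reporter, as part of work on orthogonal and inducible dCas9 transcriptional control.
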