Addgene plasmid #84250: pSLQ2806-2 pHR: U6-Sasgv2TRE3G CMV-mCherry
Purpose: Expresses optimized Sa sgTRE3G gRNA with a mCherry fluorescent marker
Depositing lab: Stanley Qi. Depositing organization: Stanford University. Publication: Complex transcriptional modulation with orthogonal and inducible dCas9 regulators. Gao Y, Xiong X, Wong S, Charles EJ, Lim WA, Qi LS. Nat Methods. 2016 Oct 24. doi: 10.1038/nmeth.4042. PubMed 27776111.
Backbone
  Vector backbone: pHR
  Total vector size (bp): 7642
  Vector type: Mammalian Expression, Lentiviral, CRISPR
Growth in bacteria
  Bacterial resistance: Ampicillin, 100 μg/mL
  Growth temperature: 37°C
  Growth strain: NEB Stable
  Copy number: High Copy
Gene/Insert
  Gene/Insert name: Sa sgTRE3G
  gRNA/shRNA sequence: gttactccctatcagtgata
  Species: Synthetic; S. aureus
  Promoter: mouse U6
  Cloning method: Restriction Enzyme; 5′ cloning site BstXI (not destroyed); 3′ cloning site XhoI (not destroyed)
  Sequencing primers: 5′ GAGATCCAGTTTGGTTAGTACCGGG; 3′ ATGCATGGCGGTAATACGGTTAT
Resource information
  A portion of this plasmid was derived from a plasmid made by: The original Sa sgRNA scaffold was a gift from Feng Zhang (MIT) and was modified based on a design by Bo Huang (UCSF).
Terms and licenses: Academic/Nonprofit Terms; Industry Terms: Not Available to Industry
Depositor comments: Contains a CMV-mCherry fluorescent marker 3' of the sgRNA.
How to cite: pSLQ2806-2 pHR: U6-Sasgv2TRE3G CMV-mCherry was a gift from Stanley Qi (Addgene plasmid # 84250 ; http://n2t.net/addgene:84250 ; RRID:Addgene_84250)
