>Addgene plasmid #84250 | pSLQ2806-2 pHR: U6-Sasgv2TRE3G CMV-mCherry | addgene partial sequence | sequence record 165816 | FUGW-Fwd 5'-ATTACAGGGACAGCAGAGATCC-3'
GGCCCGCTCTAGAGATCCGACGCGCCATCTCTAGGCCCGCGCCGGCCCCCTCGCACGGACTTGTGGGAGA
AGCTCGGCTACTCCCCTGCCCCGGTTAATTTGCATATAATATTTCCTAGTAACTATAGAGGCTTAATGTG
CGATAAAAGACAGATAATCTGTTCTTTTTAATACTAGCTACATTTTACATGATAGGCTTGGATTTCTATA
ACTTCGTATAGCATACATTATACGAAGTTATAAACAGCACAAAAGGAAACTCACCCTAACTGTAAAGTAA
TTGTGTGTTTTGAGACTATAAGTATCCCTTGGAGAACCACCTTGTTGGTTACTCCCTATCAGTGATAGTT
ATAGTACTCTGGAAACAGAATCTACTATAACAAGGCAAAATGCCGTGTTTATCTCGTCAACTTGTTGGCG
AGATTTTTTTCTCGAGTACTAGGATCCATTAGGCGGCCGCGTGGATAACCGTATTACCGCCATGCATTAG
TTATTAATAGTAATCAATTACGGGGTCATTAGTTCATAGCCCATATATGGAGTTCCGCGTTACATAACTT
ACGGTAAATGGCCCGCCTGGCTGACCGCCCAACGACCCCCGCCCATTGACGTCAATAATGACGTATGTTC
CCATAGTAACGCCAATAGGGACTTTCCATTGACGTCAATGGGTGGAGTATTTACGGTAAACTGCCCACTT
GGCAGTACATCAAGTGTATCATATGCCAAGTACGCCCCCTATTGACGTCAATGACGGTAAATGGCCCGCC
TGGCATTATGCCCAGTACATGACCTTATGGGACTTTCCTACTTGGCAGTACATCTACGTATTAGTCATCG
CTATTACCATGGTGATGCGGTTTTGGCAGTACATCAATGGGCGTGGATAGCGGTTTGACTCACGGGGATT
TCCAAGTCTCCACCCCATTGACGTCAATGGGAGTTTGTTTTGGCACCAAAATCAACGGGACTTTCCAAAA
TGTCGTAACAACTCCGCCCCATTGACGCAAATGGGCGGTAGGCGTGTACGGTGGGAGGTCTATATAAGCA
