>Addgene plasmid #84250 | pSLQ2806-2 pHR: U6-Sasgv2TRE3G CMV-mCherry | addgene partial sequence | sequence record 165818 | WPRE-R 5'-CATAGCGTAAAAGGAGCAACA-3'
TCAATCTTTCACAAATTTTGTAATCCAGAGGTTGATTATCGATAAGCTTGATATCGAATTGTACCTAGTG
GAACCGGAACCCTTAAACATGTATAACTTCGTATAATGTATGCTATACGAAGTTATTAGGTCCCTCGACG
AATTCTTACTTGTACAGCTCGTCCATGCCGCCGGTGGAGTGGCGGCCCTCGGCGCGTTCGTACTGTTCCA
CGATGGTGTAGTCCTCGTTGTGGGAGGTGATGTCCAACTTGATGTTGACGTTGTAGGCGCCGGGCAGCTG
CACGGGCTTCTTGGCCTTGTAGGTGGTCTTGACCTCAGCGTCGTAGTGGCCGCCGTCCTTCAGCTTCAGC
CTCTGCTTGATCTCGCCCTTCAGGGCGCCGTCCTCGGGGTACATCCGCTCGGAGGAGGCCTCCCAGCCCA
TGGTCTTCTTCTGCATTACGGGGCCGTCGGAGGGGAAGTTGGTGCCGCGCAGCTTCACCTTGTAGATGAA
CTCGCCGTCCTGCAGGGAGGAGTCCTGGGTCACGGTCACCACGCCGCCGTCCTCGAAGTTCATCACGCGC
TCCCACTTGAAGCCCTCGGGGAAGGACAGCTTCAAGTAGTCGGGGATGTCGGCGGGGTGCTTCACGTAGG
CCTTGGAGCCGTACATGAACTGAGGGGACAGGATGTCCCAGGCGAAGGGCAGGGGGCCACCCTTGGTCAC
CTTCAGCTTGGCGGTCTGGGTGCCCTCGTAGGGGCGGCCCTCGCCCTCGCCCTCGATCTCGAACTCGTGG
CCGTTCACGGAGCCCTCCATGTGCACCTTGAAGCGCATGAACTCCTTGATGATGGCCATGTTATCCTCCT
CGCCCTTGCTCACCCCGGGCATGGTGGGCTAGCGGATCTGACGGTTCACTAAACCAGCTCTGCTTATATA
GACCTCCCACCGTACACGCCTACCGCCCATTTGCGTCAATGGGGCGGAGTTGTTACGACATTTTGGAAAG
TCCCGTTGATTTTGGTGCCAAAACAAACTCCCATTGACGTCAATGGGGTG
